>Addgene plasmid #238396 | eOYW016 | addgene full sequence | sequence record 494447 | Addgene NGS Result
GAAGATCCTTTGATCTTTTCTACGGGGTCTGACGCTCAGTGGAACGAAAACTCACGTTAAGGGATTTTGG
TCATGAGATTATCAAAAAGGATCTTCACCTAGATCCTTTTAAATTAAAAATGAAGTTTTAAATCAATCTA
AAGTATATATGAGTAAACTTGGTCTGACAGTTACCAATGCTTAATCAGTGAGGCACCTATCTCAGCGATC
TGTCTATTTCGTTCATCCATAGTTGCCTGACTCCCCGTCGTGTAGATAACTACGATACGGGAGGGCTTAC
CATCTGGCCCCAGTGCTGCAATGATACCGCGAGACCCACGCTCACCGGCTCCAGATTTATCAGCAATAAA
CCAGCCAGCCGGAAGGGCCGAGCGCAGAAGTGGTCCTGCAACTTTATCCGCCTCCATCCAGTCTATTAAT
TGTTGCCGGGAAGCTAGAGTAAGTAGTTCGCCAGTTAATAGTTTGCGCAACGTTGTTGCCATTGCTACAG
GCATCGTGGTGTCACGCTCGTCGTTTGGTATGGCTTCATTCAGCTCCGGTTCCCAACGATCAAGGCGAGT
TACATGATCCCCCATGTTGTGCAAAAAAGCGGTTAGCTCCTTCGGTCCTCCGATCGTTGTCAGAAGTAAG
TTGGCCGCAGTGTTATCACTCATGGTTATGGCAGCACTGCATAATTCTCTTACTGTCATGCCATCCGTAA
GATGCTTTTCTGTGACTGGTGAGTACTCAACCAAGTCATTCTGAGAATAGTGTATGCGGCGACCGAGTTG
CTCTTGCCCGGCGTCAATACGGGATAATACCGCGCCACATAGCAGAACTTTAAAAGTGCTCATCATTGGA
AAACGTTCTTCGGGGCGAAAACTCTCAAGGATCTTACCGCTGTTGAGATCCAGTTCGATGTAACCCACTC
GTGCACCCAACTGATCTTCAGCATCTTTTACTTTCACCAGCGTTTCTGGGTGAGCAAAAACAGGAAGGCA
AAATGCCGCAAAAAAGGGAATAAGGGCGACACGGAAATGTTGAATACTCATACTCTTCCTTTTTCAATAT
TATTGAAGCATTTATCAGGGTTATTGTCTCATGAGCGGATACATATTTGAATGTATTTAGAAAAATAAAC
AAATAGGGGTTCCGCGCACATTTCCCCGAAAAGTGCCACCTGAATTAATTCGAGCTCGCCCAAACATAAC
AGGAAGAAAAATGCCCCGCTGTGGGCGGACAAAATAGTTGGGAACTGGGAGGGGTGGAAATGGAGTTTTT
AAGGATTATTTAGGGAAGAGTGACAAAATAGATGGGAACTGGGTGTAGCGTCGTAAGCTAATACGAAAAT
TAAAAATGACAAAATAGTTTGGAACTAGATTTCACTTATCTGGTTGGCCTGCAGGGGGGGGGGGAAAGCC
ACGTTGTGTCTCAAAATCTCTGATGTTACATTGCACAAGATAAAAATATATCATCATGAACAATAAAACT
GTCTGCTTACATAAACAGTAATACAAGGGGTGTTATGAGCCATATTCAACGGGAAACGTCTTGCTCGAGG
CCGCGATTAAATTCCAACATGGATGCTGATTTATATGGGTATAAATGGGCTCGCGATAATGTCGGGCAAT
CAGGTGCGACAATCTATCGATTGTATGGGAAGCCCGATGCGCCAGAGTTGTTTCTGAAACATGGCAAAGG
TAGCGTTGCCAATGATGTTACAGATGAGATGGTCAGACTAAACTGGCTGACGGAATTTATGCCTCTTCCG
ACCATCAAGCATTTTATCCGTACTCCTGATGATGCATGGTTACTCACCACTGCGATCCCCGGGAAAACAG
CATTCCAGGTATTAGAAGAATATCCTGATTCAGGTGAAAATATTGTTGATGCGCTGGCAGTGTTCCTGCG
CCGGTTGCATTCGATTCCTGTTTGTAATTGTCCTTTTAACAGCGATCGCGTATTTCGTCTCGCTCAGGCG
CAATCACGAATGAATAACGGTTTGGTTGATGCGAGTGATTTTGATGACGAGCGTAATGGCTGGCCTGTTG
AACAAGTCTGGAAAGAAATGCATAAGCTTTTGCCATTCTCACCGGATTCAGTCGTCACTCATGGTGATTT
CTCACTTGATAACCTTATTTTTGACGAGGGGAAATTAATAGGTTGTATTGATGTTGGACGAGTCGGAATC
GCAGACCGATACCAGGATCTTGCCATCCTATGGAACTGCCTCGGTGAGTTTTCTCCTTCATTACAGAAAC
GGCTTTTTCAAAAATATGGTATTGATAATCCTGATATGAATAAATTGCAGTTTCATTTGATGCTCGATGA
GTTTTTCTAATCAGAATTGGTTAATTGGTTGTAACACTGGCAGAGCATTACGCTGACTTGACGGGACGGC
GGCTTTGTTGAATAAATCGAACTTTTGCTGAGTTGAAGGATCAGATCACGCATCTTCCCGACAACGCAGA
CCGTTCCGTGGCAAAGCAAAAGTTCAAAATCACCAACTGGTCCACCTACAACAAAGCTCTCATCAACCGT
GGCTCCCTCACTTTCTGGCTGGATGATGGGGCGATTCAGGCCTGGTATGAGTCAGCAACACCTTCTTCAC
GAGGCAGACCTCAGCGCCCCCCCCCCCCTGCAGGTCGACTAGAGTCGGGGATCCGGTGATTGATTGAGCA
AGCTTTATGCTTGTAAACCGTTTTGTGAAAAAATTTTTAAAATAAAAAAGGGGACCTCTAGGGTCCCCAA
TTAATTAGTAATATAATCTATTAAAGGTCATTCAAAAGGTCATCCACCGGATCAATTCCCCTGCTCGCGC
AGGCTGGGTGCCAAGCTCTCGGGTAACATCAAGGCCCGATCCTTGGAGCCCTTGCCCTCCCGCACGATGA
TCGT
[255 nt withheld, positions 2875-3129]
CGTGGAGACCGAAACCTTGCGCTCGTTCGCCAGCCAGGACAGAAATGCCTCGACTTCGCTGCTGCCCAAG
GTTGCCGGGTGACGCACACCGTGGAAACGGATGAAGGCACGAACCCAGTGGACATAAGCCTGTTCGGTTC
GTAAGCTGTAATGCAAGTAGCGTATGCGCTCACGCAACTGGTCCAGAACCTTGACCGAACGCAGCGGTGG
TAACGGCGCAGTGGCGGTTTTCATGGCTTGTTATGACTGTTTTTTTGGGGTACAGTCTATGCCTCGGGCA
TCCAAGCAGCAAGCGCGTTACGCCGTGGGTCGATGTTTGTGTCTAACAATTCGTTCAAGCCGACGCCGCT
TCGCGGCGCGGCTTAACTCAAGCGTTAGATGCACTAAGCACATAATTGCTCACAGCCAAACTATCAGGTC
AAGTCTGCTTTTATTATTTTTAAGCGTGCATAATAAGCCCTACACAAATTGGGAGATATATCATGAAAGG
CTGGCTTTTTCTTGTTATCGCAATAGTTGGCGAAGTAATCGCAACATCCGCATTAAAATCTAGCGAGGGC
TTTACTAAGCTGATCCGGTGGATGACCTTTTGAATGACCTTTAATAGATTATATTACTAATTAATTGGGG
ACCCTAGAGGTCCCCTTTTTTATTTTAAAAATTTTTTCACAAAACGGTTTACAAGCATAAAGCTTGCTCA
ATCAATCACCGGATCCCGACGGGCCCGGTACCGCGGCCGCGCGAATTCGAGCTCGGTACCATTTATCAGG
GTTATTGTCTCATGAGCGGATACATATTTGAATGTATTTAGAAAAATAAACAAATAGGGGTTCCGCGCAC
ATTTCCCCGAAAAGTGCCACCTGACGTCTAAGAAACCATTATTATCATGACATTAACCTATAAAAATAGG
CGTATCACGAGGCCCTTTCGTCTTCACCTCGAGAACATTACTCGCATCCATTCTCAGGCTGTCTCGTCTC
GTCTCGGAGTTGACGGCTAGCTCAGTCCTAGGTACAGTGCTAGCTACTAATAATTTTGTTTAACTTTAAG
AAGGAGATATACAATGAGCGAGCTGATCAAGGAGAACATGCACATGAAGCTGTACATGGAGGGCACCGTG
AACAACCACCACTTCAAGTGCACATCCGAGGGCGAAGGCAAGCCCTACGAGGGCACCCAGACCATGAAGA
TCAAGGTGGTCGAGGGCGGCCCTCTCCCCTTCGCCTTCGACATCCTGGCTACCAGCTTCATGTACGGCAG
CAAAGCCTTCATCAACCACACCCAGGGCATCCCCGACTTCTTTAAGCAGTCCTTCCCTGAGGGCTTCACA
TGGGAGAGAATCACCACATACGAAGACGGGGGCGTGCTGACCGCTACCCAGGACACCAGCTTCCAGAACG
GCTGCATCATCTACAACGTCAAGATCAACGGGGTGAACTTCCCATCCAACGGCCCTGTGATGCAGAAGAA
AACACGCGGCTGGGAGGCCAACACCGAGATGCTGTACCCCGCTGACGGCGGCCTGAGAGGCCACAGCCAG
ATGGCCCTGAAGCTCGTGGGCGGGGGCTACCTGCACTGCTCCTTCAAGACCACATACAGATCCAAGAAAC
CCGCTAAGAACCTCAAGATGCCCGGCTTCCACTTCGTGGACCACAGACTGGAAAGAATCAAGGAGGCCGA
CAAAGAAACGTACGTCGAGCAGCACGAGATGGCTGTGGCCAAGTACTGCGACCTCCCTAGCAAACTGGGG
CACAGATGAAGGTGACTCCTGTTGATAGATCCAGTAATGACCTCAGAACTCCATCTGGATTTGTTCAGAA
CGCTCGGTTGCCGCCGGGCGTTTTTTATTGGTGAGAATGCTTCCAGGATACATAGATTACCACAACTCCG
AGCCCTTCCACCCCAAGCTAGCTTGGAGGACAAATCCGCCGCTAGGAGCTTGCGGCCGCCTTAAGACGCG
TGGATCCCCGGGAATTTCGACCCCACGCCCCTCTTTAATACGACGGGCAATTTGCACTTCAGAAAATGAA
GAGTTTGCTTTAGCCATAACAAAAGTCCAGTATGCTTTTTCACAGCATAACTGGACTGATTTCAGTTTAC
AACTATTCTGTCTAGTTTAAGACTTTATTGTCATAGTTTAGATCTATTTTGTTCAGTTTAAGACTTTATT
GTCCGCCCACACCCGCTTACGCAGGGCATCCATTTATTACTCAACCGTAACCGATTTTGCCAGGTTACGC
GGCTGGTCCTCTAGAATTCCCATGTCAGCCGTTAAGTGTTCCTGTGTCACTCAAAATTGCTTTGAGAGGC
TCTAAGGGCTTCTCAGTGCGTTACATCCCTGGCTTGTTGTCCACAACCGTTAAACCTTAAAAGCTTTAAA
AGCCTTATATATTCTTTTTTTTCTTATAAAACTTAAAACCTTAGAGGCTATTTAAGTTGCTGATTTATAT
TAATTTTATTGTTCAAACATGAGAGCTTAGTACGTGAAACATGAGAGCTTAGTACGTTAGCCATGAGAGC
TTAGTACGTTAGCCATGAGGGTTTAGTTCGTTAAACATGAGAGCTTAGTACGTTAAACATGAGAGCTTAG
TACGTGAAACATGAGAGCTTAGTACGTACTATCAACAGGTTGAACTGCTGATCTTCAGATCCTCTACGCC
GGACGCATCGTGGCCGGATCGGGGGGGGGGGCGCTCGGTCTTGCCTTGCTCGTCGGTGATGTACTTCACC
AGCTCCGCGAAGTCGCTCTTCTTGATGGAGCGCATGGGGACGTGCTTGGCAATCACGCGCACCCCCCGGC
CGTTTTAGCGGCTAAAAAAGTCATGGCTCTGCCCTCGGGCGGACCACGCCCATCATGACCTTGCCAAGCT
CGTCCTGCTTCTCTTCGATCTTCGCCAGCAGGGCGAGGATCGTGGCATCACCGAACCGCGCCGTGCGCGG
GTCGTCGGTGAGCCAGAGTTTCAGCAGGCCGCCCAGGCGGCCCAGGTCGCCATTGATGCGGGCCAGCTCG
CGGACGTGCTCATAGTCCACGACGCCCGTGATTTTGTAGCCCTGGCCGACGGCCAGCAGGTAGGCCGACA
GGCTCATGCCGGCCGCCGCCGCCTTTTCCTCAATCGCTCTTCGTTCGTCTGGAAGGCAGTACACCTTGAT
AGGTGGGCTGCCCTTCCTGGTTGGCTTGGTTTCATCAGCCATCCGCTTGCCCTCATCTGTTACGCCGGCG
GTAGCCGGCCAGCCTCGCAGAGCAGGATTCCCGTTGAGCACCGCCAGGTGCGAATAAGGGACAGTGAAGA
AGGAACACCCGCTCGCGGGTGGGCCTACTTCACCTATCCTGCCCGGCTGACGCCGTTGGATACACCAAGG
AAAGTCTACACGAACCCTTTGGCAAAATCCTGTATATCGTGCGAAAAAGGATGGATATACCGAAAAAATC
GCTATAATGACCCCGAAGCAGGGTTATGCAGCGGAAAAGCGCTTTCTCATAGCTCACGCTGTAGGTATCT
CAGTTCGGTGTAGGTCGTTCGCTCCAAGCTGGGCTGTGTGCACGAACCCCCCGTTCAGCCCGACCGCTGC
GCCTTATCCGGTAACTATCGTCTTGAGTCCAACCCGGTAAGACACGACTTATCGCCACTGGCAGCAGCCA
CTGGTAACAGGATTAGCAGAGCGAGGTATGTAGGCGGTGCTACAGAGTTCTTGAAGTGGTGGCCTAACTA
CGGCTACACTAGAAGAACAGTATTTGGTATCTGCGCTCTGCTGAAGCCAGTTACCTTCGGAAAAAGAGTT
GGTAGCTCTTGATCCGGCAAACAAACCACCGCTGGTAGCGGTGGTTTTTTTGTTTGCAAGCAGCAGATTA
CGCGCAGAAAAAAAGGATCTCAA
Features (pLannotate 1.2.2; 19 found; start..end, strand, type, name):
    171..1031    -  CDS            AmpR: β-lactamase; bla; confers resistance to ampicillin, carbenicillin, and related antibiotics
   1032..1136    -  promoter       AmpR promoter: bla
   1210..1375    +  mobile_element Tn7L: mini-Tn7 element (left end of the Tn7 transposon) Tn7
   1505..2320    +  CDS            KanR: aminoglycoside phosphotransferase; aph(3')-Ia; confers resistance to kanamycin in bacteria or G418 (Geneticin®) in eukaryotes
   2461..2607    +  CDS            TRA2_ECOLX (fragment): Protein predicted: Swiss-Prot protein existence level 4. Required for transposition of transposon Tn903. From Escherichia coli.
   2791..3363    -  CDS            int (fragment) (sequence partly withheld): INT2_ECOLX - Protein inferred from homology: Swiss-Prot protein existence level 3. Putative integrase believed to be involved in the insertion of antibiotic resistance genes into plasmids and transposons. From Escherichia coli.
   3612..3701    +  CDS            qacE (fragment): QACE_ECOLX - Protein inferred from homology: Swiss-Prot protein existence level 3. Multidrug exporter. Is implicated for the resistance to bacteriocidal quaternary ammonium compounds. From Escherichia coli.
   3872..3889    +  misc_feature   MCS (fragment): pUC18/19 multiple cloning site
   3889..3966    -  promoter       AmpR promoter (fragment): bla
   4119..4143    +  promoter       J23119(SpeI) promoter (fragment): bacterial promoter (Registry of Standard Biological Parts BBa J23119) modified to end with an SpeI site
   4164..4186    +  RBS            RBS: efficient ribosome binding site from bacteriophage T7 gene 10 (Olins and Rangwala, 1989)
   4193..4885    +  CDS            TurboRFP: TurboRFP is a basic (constitutively fluorescent) orange fluorescent protein published in 2007, derived from Entacmaea quadricolor. It has low acid sensitivity.
   4893..4987    +  terminator     lambda t0 terminator: transcription terminator from phage lambda
   5112..5310    +  mobile_element Tn7R (fragment): mini-Tn7 element (right end of the Tn7 transposon) Tn7
   5392..5780    -  rep_origin     R6K γ ori: γ replication origin from E. coli plasmid R6K; requires the R6K initiator protein pi for replication
   5820..5912    -  CDS            traI (fragment): TRAI6_ECOLX - Experimental evidence at protein level: Swiss-Prot protein existence level 1. The initiation process of transfer DNA synthesis requires the interaction of at least three plasmid-specific components (TraH, I, and J) at the transfer origin resulting in the assembly of a specialised nucleoprotein complex - the relaxosome. Site- and strand-specific cleavage at the transfer origin is dependent on TraI and TraJ. From Escherichia coli.
   5950..6321    -  CDS            traJ: oriT-recognizing protein; traJ
   6354..6463    -  oriT           oriT: incP origin of transfer
   6598..7002    -  rep_origin     ori (fragment): high-copy-number ColE1/pMB1/pBR322/pUC origin of replication
