[The description below was written by a language model from this plasmid's Addgene catalogue record and pLannotate feature annotations shown in this document.]
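Description:
eOYW016 is a 7.0 kb bacterial expression plasmid built on the EML002 backbone, which the feature table shows to be a mobilizable mini-Tn7 delivery vector. It replicates from the R6K γ origin, which depends on the pi initiator protein, consistent with the recorded propagation in a pir-expressing strain at low copy. A partial ColE1/pUC-type origin is also annotated, but only as a fragment. An incP oriT with traJ and a piece of traI allows the plasmid to be transferred by conjugation from a suitable donor. Selection is dual. An ampicillin resistance gene (bla) with its promoter sits on the backbone outside the transposon ends, and a kanamycin resistance gene (aph(3')-Ia) lies between the Tn7L and Tn7R ends, so it would travel with the cargo. No transposase genes are annotated, so transposition functions would have to be provided in trans. Short integrase, qacE and Tn903-related fragments inside the transposon appear to be remnants of earlier cassettes.

The payload, recorded as UNS1-P2m-U4m-TurboRFP-t0-UNSX, is a synthetic constitutive reporter unit that was inserted by Gibson assembly. The P2m promoter matches part of the strong constitutive J23119 promoter. The U4m 5' region contains a ribosome binding site resembling that of phage T7 gene 10, and together they drive TurboRFP, an orange-red fluorescent protein derived from Entacmaea quadricolor. Transcription ends at the lambda t0 terminator. The flanking unique nucleotide sequences (UNS) act as standardized assembly junctions. The construct belongs to a DNA part library for engineering the nematode symbiont Xenorhabdus griffiniae. Its architecture suggests use as a constitutive fluorescence reporter delivered by conjugation and Tn7 insertion, although the record itself states only that it is a constitutive TurboRFP Golden Gate construct.
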