Addgene plasmid #238396: eOYW016
Purpose: TurboRFP constitutive Golden Gate construct
Depositing lab: Richard Murray. Depositing organization: California Institute of Technology. Publication: A DNA Part Library for Reliable Engineering of the Emerging Model Nematode Symbiotic Bacterium Xenorhabdus griffiniae HGB2511. Larsson EM, Wang OY, Murray RM. ACS Synth Biol. 2025 Oct 17;14(10):4122-4126. doi: 10.1021/acssynbio.5c00414. Epub 2025 Sep 25. PubMed 40998411.
Backbone
  Vector backbone: EML002
  Vector type: Bacterial Expression
Growth in bacteria
  Bacterial resistance: Ampicillin and Kanamycin, 100 & 50 μg/mL
  Growth temperature: 37°C
  Growth strain: pir2+
  Copy number: Low Copy
Gene/Insert
  Gene/Insert name: UNS1-P2m-U4m-TurboRFP-t0-UNSX
  Species: Synthetic
  Cloning method: Gibson Cloning
Terms and licenses: Academic/Nonprofit Terms; Industry Terms: Not Available to Industry
Depositor comments: Please visit https://doi.org/10.1101/2025.06.09.658710 for bioRxiv preprint.
How to cite: eOYW016 was a gift from Richard Murray (Addgene plasmid # 238396 ; http://n2t.net/addgene:238396 ; RRID:Addgene_238396)
